Addgene plasmid #19418: pcDNA5-Adrm1-Flag
Depositing lab: Joan Conaway & Ronald Conaway. Depositing organization: Stowers Institute for Medical Research. Publication: Proteasome recruitment and activation of the Uch37 deubiquitinating enzyme by Adrm1. Yao T, Song L, Xu W, DeMartino GN, Florens L, Swanson SK, Washburn MP, Conaway RC, Conaway JW, Cohen RE. Nat Cell Biol. 2006 Sep . 8(9):994-1002. 10.1038/ncb1460 PubMed 16906146.
Backbone
  Vector backbone: pcDNA5/FRT
  Backbone manufacturer: Invitrogen
  Backbone size w/o insert (bp): 5000
  Vector type: Mammalian Expression
  Selectable markers: Hygromycin
Growth in bacteria
  Bacterial resistance: Ampicillin, 100 μg/mL
  Growth temperature: 37°C
  Growth strain: DH5alpha
  Copy number: Unknown
Gene/Insert
  Gene/Insert name: adhesion regulating molecule 1 (alt names: Adrm1; hRpn13; Arm1)
  Species: H. sapiens (human)
  Insert size (bp): 1300
  GenBank ID: Adrm1
  Entrez Gene: ADRM1 (a.k.a. ARM-1, ARM1, GP110, PSMD16)
  Tag / fusion protein: Flag (C terminal on insert)
  Cloning method: Restriction Enzyme; 5′ cloning site KpnI (unknown if destroyed); 3′ cloning site XhoI (unknown if destroyed)
  Sequencing primers: 5′ CMV forward; 3′ BGH reverse
Terms and licenses: Academic/Nonprofit Terms; Industry Terms: Not Available to Industry
How to cite: pcDNA5-Adrm1-Flag was a gift from Joan Conaway & Ronald Conaway (Addgene plasmid # 19418 ; http://n2t.net/addgene:19418 ; RRID:Addgene_19418)
