[The description below was written by a language model from this plasmid's Addgene catalogue record.]
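Description:
pcDNA5-Adrm1-Flag is a mammalian expression plasmid built on the commercial pcDNA5/FRT backbone (about 5 kb without insert). It carries the human ADRM1 coding sequence, roughly 1.3 kb, which encodes adhesion regulating molecule 1, also known as hRpn13, ARM1, GP110 or PSMD16. The insert was placed between the KpnI and XhoI sites of the polylinker and has a Flag epitope fused to its C terminus. The plasmid is propagated in E. coli under ampicillin selection, and its copy number is not recorded. No feature table accompanies the entry, so the regulatory elements are not explicitly annotated. However, the listed sequencing primers (CMV forward and BGH reverse) fit the standard arrangement of this backbone, in which the insert sits downstream of the CMV immediate-early promoter and upstream of the bovine growth hormone polyadenylation signal.

The pcDNA5/FRT backbone is designed for Flp-mediated integration. It carries an FRT recombination site next to a hygromycin resistance gene that is generally understood to lack its own promoter and start codon. Co-delivery with Flp recombinase into a host cell line that has a matching genomic FRT site therefore yields hygromycin-resistant, isogenic stable lines expressing the transgene from a defined locus. The plasmid can also be used for transient transfection.

The C-terminal Flag tag allows detection and affinity purification of Adrm1 and its associated proteins. This matches the associated publication's focus on how Adrm1 recruits the Uch37 deubiquitinating enzyme to the proteasome and activates it.
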