>Addgene plasmid #19418 | pcDNA5-Adrm1-Flag | addgene partial sequence | sequence record 25524 | BGH-rev 5'-TAGAAGGCACAGTCGAGG-3'
GNTACGGNCCNTCNGACTCGAGTACTTGTCATCATCGTCCTTGTAGTCGGATCCGTCCAGGCTCATGTCC
TCCTCTTCGTCCTTCTTGTCCTTCGTGTCGCCCTCTTTCTGCTCGGGCTTGGCGTTGTTCTGCATGGCTT
TGGCAAACGCTTCCACATCGCCCTTGTTGGCGGCCTCCACAGCCTCTGCAGGCAGACCGAACTGGCACAT
GAGGGGGCCCAGCTGCCCCGAGGCCAAGGCTGCGCTGAACATGCCCAGGGCCTGCTGGAACTGGGGCGAG
GTCAGGGTATTCTGGATCTCATCCGCGGTCTGCGGCAGCGACTCCCCAGATGGCAAGTAGGGAAGCAGGC
GCTCCTGGACATCCGCGTTGGCGAGGATGGGAGCCATTATCTCCGGCGTCAGCACACTGGCCAGGTCCAC
TTGCTGGCCGCCTGCTGGCCCGGCTGGTACGTTCATCGTGGCCAGGATGCTCTGGAGGTCGCTCAGCTGG
ATGGGCTGGGTCGGGCTGGCTGCTGTGCTGGCTCCATTCCCGGAACTGGGCGCGGGGCTCGGGCTAGTTG
CTGAGGCAGCTGCTGGAGCAGAAGGGGCTGGGGTGGCACGGGTGGAAGAGGTGGTGGATGACGGGGTGAC
CGCTGCCGACTGGCTCCGGGAGCTGGAGGAGGAGCTGCTCCCTGGAGGCCCACTGCTCCCCAGTAAACTG
GCCAGGCCAGGTCCAGTCAGGGCCCCCAGCCCACCCACNAANNNNCAGGGGGAANAAANGANNNNNNNTT
NTTTTTTTTTNNNNNNNNCCCCNCNNAAAANGNAANAGGNNN
